>Addgene plasmid #74435 | pUC57-sgDedd-1 | addgene partial sequence | sequence record 146517 | pRS-marker 5'-cggcatcagagcagattgta-3'
CGCACAGATGCGTAAGGAGAAAATACCGCATCAGGCGCCATTCGCCATTCAGGCTGCGCAACTGTTGGGA
AGGGCGATCGGTGCGGGCCTCTTCGCTATTACGCCAGCTGGCGAAAGGGGGATGTGCTGCAAGGCGATTA
AGTTGGGTAACGCCAGGGTTTTCCCAGTCACGACGTTGTAAAACGACGGCCAGTGAATTCGAGCTCGGTA
CCTCGCGAATGCATCTAGATATCGGATCCCTAATACGACTCACTATAGGAGCAGTCTGTAGTTCAGTGCA
GTTTTAGAGCTAGAAATAGCAAGTTAAAATAAGGCTAGTCCGTTATCAACTTGAAAAAGTGGCACCGAGT
CGGTGCTTTTTTTAAAGGGCCCGTCGACTGCAGAGGCCTGCATGCAAGCTTGGCGTAATCATGGTCATAG
CTGTTTCCTGTGTGAAATTGTTATCCGCTCACAATTCCACACAACATACGAGCCGGAAGCATAAAGTGTA
AAGCCTGGGGTGCCTAATGAGTGAGCTAACTCACATTAATTGCGTTGCGCTCACTGCCCGCTTTCCAGTC
GGGAAACCTGTCGTGCCAGCTGCATTAATGAATCGGCCAACGCGCGGGGAGAGGCGGTTTGCGTATTGGG
CGCGGCCGCCGCTTCCTCGCTCACTGACTCGCTGCGCTCGGTCGTTCGGCTGCGGCGAGCGGTATCAGCT
CACTCAAAGGCGGTAATACGGTTATCCACAGAATCAGGGGATAACGCAGGAAAGAACATGTGAGCAAAAG
GCCAGCAAAAGGCCAGGAACCGTAAAAAGGCCGCGTTGCTGGCGTTTTTCCATAGGCTCCGCCCCCCTGA
CGAGCATCACAAAAATCGACGCTCAAGTCAGAGGTGGCGAAACCCGACAGGACTATAAAGATACCAGCGT
TTCCCCCTGGAAGCTCCCTCGTGCGCTCTCCTGTTCCGACCCTGCCGCTTACCGGATACCTGTCCGCCTT
TCTCCCTTCGGGAAGCGT
