>Addgene plasmid #74435 | pUC57-sgDedd-1 | addgene partial sequence | sequence record 146518 | L4440 5'-AGCGAGTCAGTGAGCGAG-3'
CCCGCGCGTTGGCCGATTCATTAATGCAGCTGGCACGACAGGTTTCCCGACTGGAAAGCGGGCAGTGAGC
GCAACGCAATTAATGTGAGTTAGCTCACTCATTAGGCACCCCAGGCTTTACACTTTATGCTTCCGGCTCG
TATGTTGTGTGGAATTGTGAGCGGATAACAATTTCACACAGGAAACAGCTATGACCATGATTACGCCAAG
CTTGCATGCAGGCCTCTGCAGTCGACGGGCCCTTTAAAAAAAGCACCGACTCGGTGCCACTTTTTCAAGT
TGATAACGGACTAGCCTTATTTTAACTTGCTATTTCTAGCTCTAAAACTGCACTGAACTACAGACTGCTC
CTATAGTGAGTCGTATTAGGGATCCGATATCTAGATGCATTCGCGAGGTACCGAGCTCGAATTCACTGGC
CGTCGTTTTACAACGTCGTGACTGGGAAAACCCTGGCGTTACCCAACTTAATCGCCTTGCAGCACATCCC
CCTTTCGCCAGCTGGCGTAATAGCGAAGAGGCCCGCACCGATCGCCCTTCCCAACAGTTGCGCAGCCTGA
ATGGCGAATGGCGCCTGATGCGGTATTTTCTCCTTACGCATCTGTGCGGTATTTCACACCGCATATGGTG
CACTCTCAGTACAATCTGCTCTGATGCCGCATAGTTAAGCCAGCCCCGACACCCGCCAACACCCGCTGAC
GCGCCCTGACGGGCTTGTCTGCTCCCGGCATCCGCTTACAGACAAGCTGTGACCGTCTCCGGGAGCTGCA
TGTGTCAGAGGTTTTCACCGTCTCACCGAAC
