[The description below was written by a language model from this plasmid's Addgene catalogue record.]
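Description:
pUC57-sgDedd-1 is a small, high-copy bacterial plasmid of about 2.8 kb built on the pUC57-sgRNA expression vector backbone and catalogued as a mammalian expression/CRISPR construct. It is propagated in standard E. coli cloning strains under kanamycin selection. As a pUC-derived plasmid it would be expected to replicate from a pUC-type high-copy origin, although no feature table accompanies the record to confirm the individual backbone elements.

The payload is a roughly 20-nucleotide guide (protospacer) sequence cloned into the sgRNA cassette, as implied by the 20 bp difference between backbone and total size. The guide is directed against the mouse Dedd gene (death effector domain-containing protein, also known by aliases such as DEFT and FLDED1), and specifically targets a site within intron 5 rather than coding sequence. Joined to the sgRNA scaffold of the backbone, the guide would produce a single guide RNA that directs a Cas9 nuclease to this locus. The record does not state which promoter drives the sgRNA, nor which Cas9 variant it is meant to pair with, and the plasmid does not itself appear to encode a nuclease, so Cas9 must be supplied separately.

An intronic target site, together with the "-1" suffix in the name, suggests that this guide may be one of a set used for engineering the Dedd locus, for example flanking or modifying nearby exons. However, the record gives the purpose only as sgRNA expression for targeting mouse Dedd intron 5 and does not describe the broader editing strategy.
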