Addgene plasmid #74435: pUC57-sgDedd-1
Purpose: sgRNA expression vector for mouse Dedd gene targeting intron 5
Depositing lab: Petra Arck. Depositing organization: Universitaetsklinikum Hamburg-Eppendorf.
Backbone
  Vector backbone: pUC57-sgRNA expression vector
  Backbone size w/o insert (bp): 2800
  Total vector size (bp): 2820
  Vector type: Mammalian Expression, CRISPR
Growth in bacteria
  Bacterial resistance: Kanamycin, 50 μg/mL
  Growth temperature: 37°C
  Growth strain: DH5alpha
  Copy number: High Copy
Gene/Insert
  Gene/Insert name: Dedd
  gRNA/shRNA sequence: gcagtctgtagttcagtgca
  Species: M. musculus (mouse)
  GenBank ID: MGI:1333874
  Entrez Gene: Dedd (a.k.a. CASP8IP1, DEFT, Dedpro1, FLDED1, KE05)
Terms and licenses: Academic/Nonprofit Terms; Industry Terms: Not Available to Industry
How to cite: pUC57-sgDedd-1 was a gift from Petra Arck (Addgene plasmid # 74435 ; http://n2t.net/addgene:74435 ; RRID:Addgene_74435)
